>Addgene plasmid #140565 | pX165-Cas9-HF1 | addgene full sequence | sequence record 296578 | Addgene NGS Result
CCGGGAGCTGCATGTGTCAGAGGTTTTCACCGTCATCACCGAAACGCGCGAGACGAAAGGGCCTCGTGAT
ACGCCTATTTTTATAGGTTAATGTCATGATAATAATGGTTTCTTAGACGTCAGGTGGCACTTTTCGGGGA
AATGTGCGCGGAACCCCTATTTGTTTATTTTTCTAAATACATTCAAATATGTATCCGCTCATGAGACAAT
AACCCTGATAAATGCTTCAATAATATTGAAAAAGGAAGAGTATGAGTATTCAACATTTCCGTGTCGCCCT
TATTCCCTTTTTTGCGGCATTTTGCCTTCCTGTTTTTGCTCACCCAGAAACGCTGGTGAAAGTAAAAGAT
GCTGAAGATCAGTTGGGTGCACGAGTGGGTTACATCGAACTGGATCTCAACAGCGGTAAGATCCTTGAGA
GTTTTCGCCCCGAAGAACGTTTTCCAATGATGAGCACTTTTAAAGTTCTGCTATGTGGCGCGGTATTATC
CCGTATTGACGCCGGGCAAGAGCAACTCGGTCGCCGCATACACTATTCTCAGAATGACTTGGTTGAGTAC
TCACCAGTCACAGAAAAGCATCTTACGGATGGCATGACAGTAAGAGAATTATGCAGTGCTGCCATAACCA
TGAGTGATAACACTGCGGCCAACTTACTTCTGACAACGATCGGAGGACCGAAGGAGCTAACCGCTTTTTT
GCACAACATGGGGGATCATGTAACTCGCCTTGATCGTTGGGAACCGGAGCTGAATGAAGCCATACCAAAC
GACGAGCGTGACACCACGATGCCTGTAGCAATGGCAACAACGTTGCGCAAACTATTAACTGGCGAACTAC
TTACTCTAGCTTCCCGGCAACAATTAATAGACTGGATGGAGGCGGATAAAGTTGCAGGACCACTTCTGCG
CTCGGCCCTTCCGGCTGGCTGGTTTATTGCTGATAAATCTGGAGCCGGTGAGCGTGGAAGCCGCGGTATC
ATTGCAGCACTGGGGCCAGATGGTAAGCCCTCCCGTATCGTAGTTATCTACACGACGGGGAGTCAGGCAA
CTATGGATGAACGAAATAGACAGATCGCTGAGATAGGTGCCTCACTGATTAAGCATTGGTAACTGTCAGA
CCAAGTTTACTCATATATACTTTAGATTGATTTAAAACTTCATTTTTAATTTAAAAGGATCTAGGTGAAG
ATCCTTTTTGATAATCTCATGACCAAAATCCCTTAACGTGAGTTTTCGTTCCACTGAGCGTCAGACCCCG
TAGAAAAGATCAAAGGATCTTCTTGAGATCCTTTTTTTCTGCGCGTAATCTGCTGCTTGCAAACAAAAAA
ACCACCGCTACCAGCGGTGGTTTGTTTGCCGGATCAAGAGCTACCAACTCTTTTTCCGAAGGTAACTGGC
TTCAGCAGAGCGCAGATACCAAATACTGTTCTTCTAGTGTAGCCGTAGTTAGGCCACCACTTCAAGAACT
CTGTAGCACCGCCTACATACCTCGCTCTGCTAATCCTGTTACCAGTGGCTGCTGCCAGTGGCGATAAGTC
GTGTCTTACCGGGTTGGACTCAAGACGATAGTTACCGGATAAGGCGCAGCGGTCGGGCTGAACGGGGGGT
TCGTGCACACAGCCCAGCTTGGAGCGAACGACCTACACCGAACTGAGATACCTACAGCGTGAGCTATGAG
AAAGCGCCACGCTTCCCGAAGGGAGAAAGGCGGACAGGTATCCGGTAAGCGGCAGGGTCGGAACAGGAGA
GCGCACGAGGGAGCTTCCAGGGGGAAACGCCTGGTATCTTTATAGTCCTGTCGGGTTTCGCCACCTCTGA
CTTGAGCGTCGATTTTTGTGATGCTCGTCAGGGGGGCGGAGCCTATGGAAAAACGCCAGCAACGCGGCCT
TTTTACGGTTCCTGGCCTTTTGCTGGCCTTTTGCTCACATGTCCTGCAGGCAGCTGCGCGCTCGCTCGCT
CACTGAGGCCGCCCGGGCGTCGGGCGACCTTTGGTCGCCCGGCCTCAGTGAGCGAGCGAGCGCGCAGAGA
GGGAGTGGCCAACTCCATCACTAGGGGTTCCTGCGGCCTCTAGAGGTACCCGTTACATAACTTACGGTAA
ATGGCCCGCCTGGCTGACCGCCCAACGACCCCCGCCCATTGACGTCAATAGTAACGCCAATAGGGACTTT
CCATTGACGTCAATGGGTGGAGTATTTACGGTAAACTGCCCACTTGGCAGTACATCAAGTGTATCATATG
CCAAGTACGCCCCCTATTGACGTCAATGACGGTAAATGGCCCGCCTGGCATTGTGCCCAGTACATGACCT
TATGGGACTTTCCTACTTGGCAGTACATCTACGTATTAGTCATCGCTATTACCATGGTCGAGGTGAGCCC
CACGTTCTGCTTCACTCTCCCCATCTCCCCCCCCTCCCCACCCCCAATTTTGTATTTATTTATTTTTTAA
TTATTTTGTGCAGCGATGGGGGCGGGGGGGGGGGGGGGGSGCGCGCCAGGCGGGGCGGGGCGGGGCGAGG
GGCGGGGCGGGGCGAGGCGGAGAGGTGCGGCGGCAGCCAATCAGAGCGGCGCGCTCCGAAAGTTTCCTTT
TATGGCGAGGCGGCGGCGGCGGCGGCCCTATAAAAAGCGAAGCGCGCGGCGGGCGGGAGTCGCTGCGCGC
TGCCTTCGCCCCGTGCCCCGCTCCGCCGCCGCCTCGCGCCGCCCGCCCCGGCTCTGACTGACCGCGTTAC
TCCCACAGGTGAGCGGGCGGGACGGCCCTTCTCCTCCGGGCTGTAATTAGCTGAGCAAGAGGTAAGGGTT
TAAGGGATGGTTGGTTGGTGGGGTATTAATGTTTAATTACCTGGAGCACCTGCCTGAAATCACTTTTTTT
CAGGTTGGACCGGTGCCACCATGGACTATAAGGACCACGACGGAGACTACAAGGATCATGATATTGATTA
CAAAGACGATGACGATAAGATGGCCCCAAAGAAGAAGCGGAAGGTCGGTATCCACGGAGTCCCAGCAGCC
GACAAGAAGTACAGCATCGGCCTGGACATCGGCACCAACTCTGTGGGCTGGGCCGTGATCACCGACGAGT
ACAAGGTGCCCAGCAAGAAATTCAAGGTGCTGGGCAACACCGACCGGCACAGCATCAAGAAGAACCTGAT
CGGAGCCCTGCTGTTCGACAGCGGCGAAACAGCCGAGGCCACCCGGCTGAAGAGAACCGCCAGAAGAAGA
TACACCAGACGGAAGAACCGGATCTGCTATCTGCAAGAGATCTTCAGCAACGAGATGGCCAAGGTGGACG
ACAGCTTCTTCCACAGACTGGAAGAGTCCTTCCTGGTGGAAGAGGATAAGAAGCACGAGCGGCACCCCAT
CTTCGGCAACATCGTGGACGAGGTGGCCTACCACGAGAAGTACCCCACCATCTACCACCTGAGAAAGAAA
CTGGTGGACAGCACCGACAAGGCCGACCTGCGGCTGATCTATCTGGCCCTGGCCCACATGATCAAGTTCC
GGGGCCACTTCCTGATCGAGGGCGACCTGAACCCCGACAACAGCGACGTGGACAAGCTGTTCATCCAGCT
GGTGCAGACCTACAACCAGCTGTTCGAGGAAAACCCCATCAACGCCAGCGGCGTGGACGCCAAGGCCATC
CTGTCTGCCAGACTGAGCAAGAGCAGACGGCTGGAAAATCTGATCGCCCAGCTGCCCGGCGAGAAGAAGA
ATGGCCTGTTCGGAAACCTGATTGCCCTGAGCCTGGGCCTGACCCCCAACTTCAAGAGCAACTTCGACCT
GGCCGAGGATGCCAAACTGCAGCTGAGCAAGGACACCTACGACGACGACCTGGACAACCTGCTGGCCCAG
ATCGGCGACCAGTACGCCGACCTGTTTCTGGCCGCCAAGAACCTGTCCGACGCCATCCTGCTGAGCGACA
TCCTGAGAGTGAACACCGAGATCACCAAGGCCCCCCTGAGCGCCTCTATGATCAAGAGATACGACGAGCA
CCACCAGGACCTGACCCTGCTGAAAGCTCTCGTGCGGCAGCAGCTGCCTGAGAAGTACAAAGAGATTTTC
TTCGACCAGAGCAAGAACGGCTACGCCGGCTACATTGACGGCGGAGCCAGCCAGGAAGAGTTCTACAAGT
TCATCAAGCCCATCCTGGAAAAGATGGACGGCACCGAGGAACTGCTCGTGAAGCTGAACAGAGAGGACCT
GCTGCGGAAGCAGCGGACCTTCGACAACGGCAGCATCCCCCACCAGATCCACCTGGGAGAGCTGCACGCC
ATTCTGCGGCGGCAGGAAGATTTTTACCCATTCCTGAAGGACAACCGGGAAAAGATCGAGAAGATCCTGA
CCTTCCGCATCCCCTACTACGTGGGCCCTCTGGCCAGGGGAAACAGCAGATTCGCCTGGATGACCAGAAA
GAGCGAGGAAACCATCACCCCCTGGAACTTCGAGGAAGTGGTGGACAAGGGCGCTTCCGCCCAGAGCTTC
ATCGAGCGGATGACCGCATTCGATAAGAACCTGCCCAACGAGAAGGTGCTGCCCAAGCACAGCCTGCTGT
ACGAGTACTTCACCGTGTATAACGAGCTGACCAAAGTGAAATACGTGACCGAGGGAATGAGAAAGCCCGC
CTTCCTGAGCGGCGAGCAGAAAAAGGCCATCGTGGACCTGCTGTTCAAGACCAACCGGAAAGTGACCGTG
AAGCAGCTGAAAGAGGACTACTTCAAGAAAATCGAGTGCTTCGACTCCGTGGAAATCTCCGGCGTGGAAG
ATCGGTTCAACGCCTCCCTGGGCACATACCACGATCTGCTGAAAATTATCAAGGACAAGGACTTCCTGGA
CAATGAGGAAAACGAGGACATTCTGGAAGATATCGTGCTGACCCTGACACTGTTTGAGGACAGAGAGATG
ATCGAGGAACGGCTGAAAACCTATGCCCACCTGTTCGACGACAAAGTGATGAAGCAGCTGAAGCGGCGGA
GATACACCGGCTGGGGCGCGCTGAGCCGGAAGCTGATCAACGGCATCCGGGACAAGCAGTCCGGCAAGAC
AATCCTGGATTTCCTGAAGTCCGACGGCTTCGCCAACAGAAACTTCATGGCGCTGATCCACGACGACAGC
CTGACCTTTAAAGAGGACATCCAGAAAGCCCAGGTGTCCGGCCAGGGCGATAGCCTGCACGAGCACATTG
CCAATCTGGCCGGCAGCCCCGCCATTAAGAAGGGCATCCTGCAGACAGTGAAGGTGGTGGACGAGCTCGT
GAAAGTGATGGGCCGGCACAAGCCCGAGAACATCGTGATCGAAATGGCCAGAGAGAACCAGACCACCCAG
AAGGGACAGAAGAACAGCCGCGAGAGAATGAAGCGGATCGAAGAGGGCATCAAAGAGCTGGGCAGCCAGA
TCCTGAAAGAACACCCCGTGGAAAACACCCAGCTGCAGAACGAGAAGCTGTACCTGTACTACCTGCAGAA
TGGGCGGGATATGTACGTGGACCAGGAACTGGACATCAACCGGCTGTCCGACTACGATGTGGACCATATC
GTGCCTCAGAGCTTTCTGAAGGACGACTCCATCGACAACAAGGTGCTGACCAGAAGCGACAAGAACCGGG
GCAAGAGCGACAACGTGCCCTCCGAAGAGGTCGTGAAGAAGATGAAGAACTACTGGCGGCAGCTGCTGAA
CGCCAAGCTGATTACCCAGAGAAAGTTCGACAATCTGACCAAGGCCGAGAGAGGCGGCCTGAGCGAACTG
GATAAGGCCGGCTTCATCAAGAGACAGCTGGTGGAAACCCGGGCGATCACAAAGCACGTGGCACAGATCC
TGGACTCCCGGATGAACACTAAGTACGACGAGAATGACAAGCTGATCCGGGAAGTGAAAGTGATCACCCT
GAAGTCCAAGCTGGTGTCCGATTTCCGGAAGGATTTCCAGTTTTACAAAGTGCGCGAGATCAACAACTAC
CACCACGCCCACGACGCCTACCTGAACGCCGTCGTGGGAACCGCCCTGATCAAAAAGTACCCTAAGCTGG
AAAGCGAGTTCGTGTACGGCGACTACAAGGTGTACGACGTGCGGAAGATGATCGCCAAGAGCGAGCAGGA
AATCGGCAAGGCTACCGCCAAGTACTTCTTCTACAGCAACATCATGAACTTTTTCAAGACCGAGATTACC
CTGGCCAACGGCGAGATCCGGAAGCGGCCTCTGATCGAGACAAACGGCGAAACCGGGGAGATCGTGTGGG
ATAAGGGCCGGGATTTTGCCACCGTGCGGAAAGTGCTGAGCATGCCCCAAGTGAATATCGTGAAAAAGAC
CGAGGTGCAGACAGGCGGCTTCAGCAAAGAGTCTATCCTGCCCAAGAGGAACAGCGATAAGCTGATCGCC
AGAAAGAAGGACTGGGACCCTAAGAAGTACGGCGGCTTCGACAGCCCCACCGTGGCCTATTCTGTGCTGG
TGGTGGCCAAAGTGGAAAAGGGCAAGTCCAAGAAACTGAAGAGTGTGAAAGAGCTGCTGGGGATCACCAT
CATGGAAAGAAGCAGCTTCGAGAAGAATCCCATCGACTTTCTGGAAGCCAAGGGCTACAAAGAAGTGAAA
AAGGACCTGATCATCAAGCTGCCTAAGTACTCCCTGTTCGAGCTGGAAAACGGCCGGAAGAGAATGCTGG
CCTCTGCCGGCGAACTGCAGAAGGGAAACGAACTGGCCCTGCCCTCCAAATATGTGAACTTCCTGTACCT
GGCCAGCCACTATGAGAAGCTGAAGGGCTCCCCCGAGGATAATGAGCAGAAACAGCTGTTTGTGGAACAG
CACAAGCACTACCTGGACGAGATCATCGAGCAGATCAGCGAGTTCTCCAAGAGAGTGATCCTGGCCGACG
CTAATCTGGACAAAGTGCTGTCCGCCTACAACAAGCACCGGGATAAGCCCATCAGAGAGCAGGCCGAGAA
TATCATCCACCTGTTTACCCTGACCAATCTGGGAGCCCCTGCCGCCTTCAAGTACTTTGACACCACCATC
GACCGGAAGAGGTACACCAGCACCAAAGAGGTGCTGGACGCCACCCTGATCCACCAGAGCATCACCGGCC
TGTACGAGACACGGATCGACCTGTCTCAGCTGGGAGGCGACAAAAGGCCGGCGGCCACGAAAAAGGCCGG
CCAGGCAAAAAAGAAAAAGTAAGAATTCCTAGAGCTCGCTGATCAGCCTCGACTGTGCCTTCTAGTTGCC
AGCCATCTGTTGTTTGCCCCTCCCCCGTGCCTTCCTTGACCCTGGAAGGTGCCACTCCCACTGTCCTTTC
CTAATAAAATGAGGAAATTGCATCGCATTGTCTGAGTAGGTGTCATTCTATTCTGGGGGGTGGGGTGGGG
CAGGACAGCAAGGGGGAGGATTGGGAAGAGAATAGCAGGCATGCTGGGGAGCGGCCGCAGGAACCCCTAG
TGATGGAGTTGGCCACTCCCTCTCTGCGCGCTCGCTCGCTCACTGAGGCCGGGCGACCAAAGGTCGCCCG
ACGCCCGGGCTTTGCCCGGGCGGCCTCAGTGAGCGAGCGAGCGCGCAGCTGCCTGCAGGGGCGCCTGATG
CGGTATTTTCTCCTTACGCATCTGTGCGGTATTTCACACCGCATA
[95 nt withheld, positions 7606-7700]
T
[46 nt withheld, positions 7702-7747]
C
[141 nt withheld, positions 7749-7889]
CCTTTGACGTTGGAGTCCACGTTCTTT
[37 nt withheld, positions 7917-7953]
ACTCTATCTCGGGCTATTCTTTTGATTTATAAGGGATTTTGCCGATTTCGGTCTATTGGTTAAAAAATGA
GCTGATTTAACAAAAATTTAACGCGAATTTTAACAAAATATTAACGTTTACAATTTTATGGTGCACTCTC
AGTACAATCTGCTCTGATGCCGCATAGTTAAGCCAGCCCCGACACCCGCCAACACCCGCTGACGCGCCCT
GACGGGCTTGTCTGCTCCCGGCATCCGCTTACAGACAAGCTGTGACCGTCT
Features (pLannotate 1.2.2; 16 found; start..end, strand, type, name):
     17..52      -  CDS            rop (fragment): Rop protein, which maintains plasmids at low copy number; rop
    147..251     +  promoter       AmpR promoter: bla
    252..1112    +  CDS            AmpR: β-lactamase; bla; confers resistance to ampicillin, carbenicillin, and related antibiotics
   1283..1871    +  rep_origin     ori: high-copy-number ColE1/pMB1/pBR322/pUC origin of replication
   1944..1971    +  repeat_region  AAV2 ITR (fragment): inverted terminal repeat of adeno-associated virus serotype 2 inverted
   2000..2027    +  repeat_region  AAV2 ITR (fragment): inverted terminal repeat of adeno-associated virus serotype 2 inverted
   2081..2366    +  enhancer       CMV enhancer: human cytomegalovirus immediate early enhancer; contains an 18-bp deletion relative to the standard CMV enhancer
   2368..2645    +  promoter       chicken β-actin promoter: No description available
   2646..2873    +  intron         hybrid intron: hybrid between chicken β-actin (CBA) and minute virus of mice (MMV) introns (Gray et al., 2011)
   3011..7111    +  CDS            Cas9: Cas9 (Csn1) endonuclease from the Streptococcus pyogenes Type II CRISPR/Cas system generates RNA-guided double strand breaks in DNA
   7112..7159    +  CDS            nucleoplasmin NLS: bipartite nuclear localization signal from nucleoplasmin
   7193..7304    +  polyA_signal   bGH poly(A) signal: bovine growth hormone polyadenylation signal
   7409..7549    +  repeat_region  AAV2 ITR: inverted terminal repeat of adeno-associated virus serotype 2 inverted
   7554..7605    -  misc_feature   bom (fragment): basis of mobility region from pBR322
   7624..8079    +  rep_origin     f1 ori (sequence partly withheld): f1 bacteriophage origin of replication; arrow indicates direction of (+) strand synthesis
   8080..8129    -  misc_feature   bom (fragment): basis of mobility region from pBR322
