[The description below was written by a language model from this plasmid's Addgene catalogue record and pLannotate feature annotations shown in this document.]
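Description:
pX165-Cas9-HF1 is an 8.2 kb mammalian expression plasmid built on the pX165 backbone that produces the high-fidelity SpCas9-HF1 variant of Streptococcus pyogenes Cas9. It is propagated in E. coli through a high-copy ColE1/pUC-type origin and selected with ampicillin via the bla (AmpR) gene and its own promoter. An f1 phage origin is also present, along with small remnants of rop and the pBR322 bom region that are vestigial backbone fragments.

The expression cassette is driven by a compact CBh-style hybrid promoter, consisting of the CMV immediate-early enhancer, the chicken β-actin promoter and a hybrid chicken β-actin/minute virus of mice intron, which gives strong constitutive transcription in many mammalian cell types. This is followed by the Cas9 coding sequence fused at its C-terminus to a bipartite nucleoplasmin nuclear localization signal, and transcription ends at a bovine growth hormone polyadenylation signal. About 140 nt between the intron and the annotated Cas9 start are unannotated, so any N-terminal tag or additional NLS there is not documented by the feature table. The insert carries the substitutions N497A, R661A, Q695A and Q926A, which define the HF1 variant and are understood to weaken nonspecific contacts between Cas9 and the target DNA strand, lowering off-target cleavage.

AAV2 inverted terminal repeat sequences flank the cassette, but the upstream one is detected only as short fragments, and the record does not describe use for AAV packaging. No U6 promoter or guide RNA scaffold is annotated, so a guide would have to be supplied separately. The plasmid comes from a study that profiled the specificity of Cas9 variants in parallel.
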