Addgene plasmid #140565: pX165-Cas9-HF1
Purpose: Expresses Cas9-HF1 in mammalian cells
Depositing lab: Feng Zhang. Depositing organization: Broad Institute. Publication: Highly Parallel Profiling of Cas9 Variant Specificity. Schmid-Burgk JL, Gao L, Li D, Gardner Z, Strecker J, Lash B, Zhang F. Mol Cell. 2020 Mar 17. pii: S1097-2765(20)30143-X. doi: 10.1016/j.molcel.2020.02.023. PubMed 32187529.
Backbone
  Vector backbone: pX165
Growth in bacteria
  Bacterial resistance: Ampicillin, 100 μg/mL
  Growth temperature: 37°C
  Growth strain: DH5alpha
  Copy number: Unknown
Gene/Insert
  Gene/Insert name: Cas9
  Species: Streptococcus pyogenes
  Mutation: N497A R661A Q695A Q926A
Terms and licenses: Academic/Nonprofit Terms; Industry Terms: Not Available to Industry
How to cite: pX165-Cas9-HF1 was a gift from Feng Zhang (Addgene plasmid # 140565 ; http://n2t.net/addgene:140565 ; RRID:Addgene_140565)
